Addgene plasmid #23445: pDONR223-GTF2H1
Depositing lab: William Hahn & David Root. Depositing organization: Dana-Farber Cancer Institute. Publication: COT drives resistance to RAF inhibition through MAP kinase pathway reactivation. Johannessen CM, Boehm JS, Kim SY, Thomas SR, Wardwell L, Johnson LA, Emery CM, Stransky N, Cogdill AP, Barretina J, Caponigro G, Hieronymus H, Murray RR, Salehi-Ashtiani K, Hill DE, Vidal M, Zhao JJ, Yang X, Alkan O, Kim S, Harris JL, Wilson CJ, Myer VE, Finan PM, Root DE, Roberts TM, Golub T, Flaherty KT, Dummer R, Weber BL, Sellers WR, Schlegel R, Wargo JA, Hahn WC, Garraway LA. Nature. 2010 Dec 16;468(7326):968-72. doi: 10.1038/nature09627 PubMed 21107320.
Backbone
  Vector backbone: pDONR223
  Backbone manufacturer: Invitrogen
  Backbone size w/o insert (bp): 5005
  Vector type: Gateway Donor vector
Growth in bacteria
  Bacterial resistance: Spectinomycin, 50 μg/mL
  Growth temperature: 37°C
  Growth strain: DH5alpha
  Copy number: High Copy
Gene/Insert
  Gene/Insert name: GTF2H1 (alt name: general transcription factor IIH, polypeptide 1, 62kDa;GTF2H1)
  Species: H. sapiens (human)
  Insert size (bp): 1647
  Entrez Gene: GTF2H1 (a.k.a. BTF2, P62, TFB1, TFIIH)
  Cloning method: Gateway Cloning
  Sequencing primers: 5′ M13pUC-fwd; 3′ M13rev
Terms and licenses: Academic/Nonprofit Terms; Industry Terms: Not Available to Industry
Depositor comments: The ORF has no Stop codon. This design enables easy recombination into a destination vector to add an epitope tag of choice and Stop codon to the ORF. Do NOT use this plasmid directly for transfections. A set of 4 custom lentiviral vectors is available ( pLX301 (http://www.addgene.org/25895/) , pLX302 (http://www.addgene.org/25896/) , pLX303 (http://www.addgene.org/25897/) , pLX304 (http://www.addgene.org/25890/) ) to be used to express these ORFs in mammalian cells. These plasmids are not included in the kit and must be ordered separately.
How to cite: pDONR223-GTF2H1 was a gift from William Hahn & David Root (Addgene plasmid # 23445 ; http://n2t.net/addgene:23445 ; RRID:Addgene_23445)
