[The description below was written by a language model from this plasmid's Addgene catalogue record.]
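Description:
pDONR223-GTF2H1 is a Gateway entry-type clone built on the Invitrogen pDONR223 donor backbone (about 5 kb without insert), carrying the human GTF2H1 open reading frame as a roughly 1.65 kb insert. GTF2H1 encodes the 62 kDa subunit (p62) of the general transcription factor TFIIH. The plasmid is a bacterial cloning vehicle only: it is maintained at high copy number in E. coli under spectinomycin selection. The record gives no feature table, so the origin of replication and the exact flanking elements are not itemised. Because the insert was introduced by Gateway cloning into a donor vector, the ORF would be expected to sit between att recombination sites. M13 forward and reverse priming sites in the backbone are used to sequence across it.

The ORF was deliberately cloned without a stop codon. This "open" configuration lets it be transferred by Gateway recombination into a destination vector that supplies a C-terminal epitope tag of choice followed by a stop codon, as well as the promoter and other elements needed for expression. No promoter for eukaryotic expression is recorded for this plasmid, and the depositors state explicitly that it should not be used directly for transfection. They point instead to a companion set of four lentiviral destination vectors (pLX301 to pLX304) for expressing such ORFs in mammalian cells. The clone is distributed as part of a kit of ORF clones, and the associated publication concerns resistance to RAF inhibition through reactivation of the MAP kinase pathway. This suggests its typical use is as a source ORF for building tagged expression constructs for gain-of-function studies.
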