>Addgene plasmid #23445 | pDONR223-GTF2H1 | depositor partial sequence | sequence record 11141 | Author sequence, M13pUC-fwd
CATGATTTTATTTTGACTGATAGTGACCTGTTCGTTGCAACAAATTGATGAGCAATGCTTTTTTATAATG
CCAACTTTGTACAAAAAAGTTGGCACCATGGCAACCTCATCTGAAGAAGTTTTGCTGATTGTAAAGAAAG
TGCGTCAAAAGAAGCAGGATGGAGCTCTGTACCTCATGGCAGAAAGAATTGCTTGGGCACCTGAAGGCAA
AGATAGATTTACAATCAGCCATATGTATGCAGATATTAAATGCCAGAAAATTAGTCCAGAAGGAAAAGCT
AAAATTCAGCTTCAGCTGGTCCTACATGCAGGGGACACAACTAACTTCCATTTTTCCAATGAAAGCACAG
CAGTGAAAGAGCGAGATGCAGTAAAAGACCTTCTTCAGCAGCTGCTGCCCAAATTCAAGAGGAAAGCAAA
TAAAGAACTGGAAGAGAAGAACAGAATGCTGCAAGAAGATCCTGTTTTGTTTCAGCTTTATAAAGACCTT
GTTGTGAGTCAAGTGATCAGTGCTGAGGAATTCTGGGCCAATCGTTTAAATGTGAATGCAACAGATAGTT
CTTCCACATCCAATCATAAGCAGGATGTTGGCATTTCTGCTGCATTTCTGGCTGATGTCCGGCCCCAAAC
TGATGGCTGTAACGGTCTAAGATATAATTTAACTTCTGATATCATTGAGTCCATATTTAGGACCTATCCA
GCAGTAAAAATGAAATATGCAGAAAATGTTCCCCACAACATGACAGAGAAAGAATTCTGGACACGTTTTT
TCCAGTCCCATTATTTTCACAGGGATCGGCTGATACAGGTCAAAGGATCTCTTTGCAGAATGTGCATAGA
TGAAAAGCTAAAACATGGTTTCATTAGAGTGAAAACCACTACTAGATTAACAGCTTGGAAGATAACCATT
AGATGA
