>Addgene plasmid #23445 | pDONR223-GTF2H1 | addgene partial sequence | sequence record 29364 | 23445 with M13pUC-fwd
TAATGATTTTATTTTGACTGATAGTGACCTGTTCGTTGCAACAAATTGATGAGCAATGCTTTTTTATAAT
GCCAACTTTGTACAAAAAAGTTGGCACCATGGCAACCTCATCTGAAGAAGTTTTGCTGATTGTAAAGAAA
GTGCGTCAAAAGAAGCAGGATGGAGCTCTGTACCTCATGGCAGAAAGAATTGCTTGGGCACCTGAAGGCA
AAGATAGATTTACAATCAGCCATATGTATGCAGATATTAAATGCCAGAAAATTAGTCCAGAAGGAAAAGC
TAAAATTCAGCTTCAGCTGGTCCTACATGCAGGGGACACAACTAACTTCCATTTTTCCAATGAAAGCACA
GCAGTGAAAGAGCGAGATGCAGTAAAAGACCTTCTTCAGCAGCTGCTGCCCAAATTCAAGAGGAAAGCAA
ATAAAGAACTGGAAGAGAAGAACAGAATGCTGCAAGAAGATCCTGTTTTGTTTCAGCTTTATAAAGACCT
TGTTGTGAGTCAAGTGATCAGTGCTGAGGAATTCTGGGCCAATCGTTTAAATGTGAATGCAACAGATAGT
TCTTCCACATCCAATCATAAGCAGGATGTTGGCATTTCTGCTGCATTTCTGGCTGATGTCCGGCCCCAAA
CTGATGGCTGTA
