>Addgene plasmid #23445 | pDONR223-GTF2H1 | depositor partial sequence | sequence record 46691 | Author sequence, M13-rev
ATATCAGGCTGGGATGGCAATAATGATTTTATTTTGACTGATAGTGACCTGTTCGTTGCAACAAATTGAT
AAGCAATGCTTTCTTATAATGCCAACTTTGTACAAGAAAGTTGGCAACGTTTTCTTCATCAGACGCCGTG
ACTGCCATGTGTGGAGCTTGTTGTAGGCTGTCTGGAGCATCTCTTCTATGTGACTTACCAAATTTGTGCT
TAAATACTGTCTCCGAATCTTTTCTTGGAATGGACAGAGCTTCGTAACTTGGAATCGTTCCAAATTACTT
TTCATTTTCACTAC
[414 nt withheld, positions 295-708]
CCTTTTGACTGCTGGCTGAAAGCAGTCTGCATCTCCGGAATTTCCATCCATGTTGCTGGGCTCACTAGTT
TGTTCATTTTGTGCTTCTTGTTTTCTGAGTCCAGCTGCCAGGACCATGGCACTGTGATGGTTAAATCTCT
TGATGAT
